>Addgene plasmid #158505 | pZA27 | addgene full sequence | sequence record 309632 | Addgene NGS Result
GGGACACGAAGTGGTTTAAACTATCAGTGTTTGACAGGATATATTGGCGGGTAAACCTAAGAGAAAAGAG
CGTTTATTAGAATAATCGGATATTTAAAAGGGCGTGAAAAGGTTTATCCGTTCGTCCATTTGTATGTGCC
AACCACAGGAACCGTAAAAAGGCCGCGTTGCTGGCGTTTTTCCATAGGCTCCGCCCCCCTGACGAGCATC
ACAAAAATCGACGCTCAAGTCAGAGGTGGCGAAACCCGACAGGACTATAAAGATACCAGGCGTTTCCCCC
TGGAAGCTCCCTCGTGCGCTCTCCTGTTCCGACCCTGCCGCTTACCGGATACCTGTCCGCCTTTCTCCCT
TCGGGAAGCGTGGCGCTTTCTCATAGCTCACGCTGTAGGTATCTCAGTTCGGTGTAGGTCGTTCGCTCCA
AGCTGGGCTGTGTGCACGAACCCCCCGTTCAGCCCGACCGCTGCGCCTTATCCGGTAACTATCGTCTTGA
GTCCAACCCGGTAAGACACGACTTATCGCCACTGGCAGCAGCCACTGGTAACAGGATTAGCAGAGCGAGG
TATGTAGGCGGTGCTACAGAGTTCTTGAAGTGGTGGCCTAACTACGGCTACACTAGAAGGACAGTATTTG
GTATCTGCGCTCTGCTGAAGCCAGTTACCTTCGGAAAAAGAGTTGGTAGCTCTTGATCCGGCAAACAAAC
CACCGCTGGTAGCGGTGGTTTTTTTGTTTGCAAGCAGCAGATTACGCGCAGAAAAAAAGGATCTCAAGAA
GATCCTTTGATCTTTTCTACGGGGTCTGACGCTCAGTGGAACGAAAACTCACGTTAAGGGATTTTGGTCA
TGAGATTATCAAAAAGGATCTTCACCTAGATCCTTTTAAATTAAAAATGAAGTTTTAAATCAATCTAAAG
TATATATGAGTAAACTTGGTCTGACAGCTAAAACAATTCATCCAGTAAAATATAATATTTTATTTTCTCC
CAATCAGGCTTGATCCCCAGTAAGTCAAAAAATAGCTCGACATACTGTTCTTCCCCGATATCCTCCCTGA
TCGACCGGACGCAGAAGGCAATGTCATACCACTTGTCCGCCCTGCCGCTTCTCCCAAGATCAATAAAGCC
ACTTACTTTGCCATCTTTCACAAAGATGTTGCTGTCTCCCAGGTCGCCGTGGGAAAAGACAAGTTCCTCT
TCGGGCTTTTCCGTCTTTAAAAAATCATACAGCTCGCGCGGATCTTTAAATGGAGTGTCCTCTTCCCAGT
TTTCGCAATCCACATCGGCCAGATCGTTATTCAGTAAGTAATCCAATTCGGCTAAGCGGCTGTCTAAGCT
ATTCGTATAGGGACAATCCGATATGTCGATGGAGTGAAAGAGCCTGATGCACTCCGCATACAGCTCGATA
ATCTTTTCAGGGCTTTGTTCATCTTCATACTCTTCCGAGCAAAGGACGCCATCGGCCTCACTCATGAGCA
GATTGCTCCAGCCATCATGCCGTTCAAAGTGCAGGACCTTTGGAACAGGCAGCTTTCCTTCCAGCCATAG
CATCATGTCCTTTTCCCGTTCCACATCATAGGTGGTCCCTTTATACCGGCTGTCCGTCATTTTTAAATAT
AGGTTTTCATTTTCTCCCACCAGCTTATATACCTTAGCAGGAGACATTCCTTCCGTATCTTTTGCGCAGC
GGTATTTTTCGATCAGTTTTTTCAATTCCGGTGATATTCTCATTTTAGCCATACTCTTCCTTTTTCAATA
TTATTGAAGCATTTATCAAGGTTATTGTCTCATGAGCGGATACATATTTGAATGTATTTAGAAAAATAAA
CAAATAGGGGTTCCGCGCACGAATTGGCCAGCGCTGCCATTTTTGGGGTGAGGCCGTTCGCGGCCGAGGG
GCGCAGCCCCTGGGGGGATGGGAGCTCGGTGCCTTGATGTGGGCGCCGGCGGTCGAGTGGCGACGGCGCG
GCTTGTCCGCGCCCTGGTAGATTGCCTGGCCGTAGGCCAGCCATTTTTGAGCGGCCAGCGGCCGCGATAG
GCCGACGCGAAGCGGCGGGGCGTAGGGAGCGCAGCGACCGAAGGGTAGGCGCTTTTTGCAGCTCTTCGGC
TGTGCGCTGGCCAGACAGTTATGCACAGGCCAGGCGGGTTTTAAGAGTTTTAATAAGTTTTAAAGAGTTT
TAGGCGGAAAAATCGCCTTTTTTCTCTTTTATATCAGTCACTTACATGTGTGACCGGTTCCCAATGTACG
GCTTTGGGTTCCCAATGTACGGGTTCCGGTTCCCAATGTACGGCTTTGGGTTCCCAATGTACGTGCTATC
CACAGGAAAGAAGCTTTTTCGACCTTTTTCCCCTGCTAGGGCAATTTGCCCTAGCATCTGCTCCGTACAT
TAGGAACCGGCGGATGCTTCGCCCTCGATCAGGTTGCGGTAGCGCATGACTAGGATCGGGCCAGCCTGCC
CCGCCTCCTCCTTCAAATCGTACTCCGGCAGGTCATTTGACCCGATCAGCTTGCGCACGGTGAAACAGAA
CTTCTTGAACTCTCCGGCGCTGCCACTGCGTTCGTAGATCGTCTTGAACAACCATCTGGCTTCTGCCTTG
CCTGCGGCGCGGCGTGCCAGGCGGTAGAGAAAACGGCCGATGCCGGGATCGATCAAAAAGTAATCGGGGT
GAACCGTCAGCACGTCCGGGTTCTTGCCTTCTGTGATCTCGCGGTACATCCAATCAGCTAGCTCGATCTC
GATGTACTCCGGCCGCCCGGTTTCGCTCTTTACGATCTTGTAGCGGCTAATCAAGGCTTCACCCTCGGAT
ACCGTCACCAGGCGGCCGTTCTTGGCCTTCTTCGTACGCTGCATGGCAACGTGCGTGGTGTTTAACCGAA
TGCAGGTTTCTACCAGGTCGTCTTTCTGCTTTCCGCCATCGGCTCGCCGGCAGAACTTGAGTACGTCCGC
AACGTGTGGACGGAACACGCGGCCGGGCTTGTCTCCCTTCCCTTCCCGGTATCGGTTCATGGATTCGGTT
AGATGGGAAACCGCCATCAGTACCAGGTCGTAATCCCACACACTGGCCATGCCGGCCGGCCCTGCGGAAA
CCTCTACGTGCCCGTCTGGAAGCTCGTAGCGGATCACCTCGCCAGCTCGTCGGTCACGCTTCGACAGACG
GAAAACGGCCACGTCCATGATGCTGCGACTATCGCGGGTGCCCACGTCATAGAGCATCGGAACGAAAAAA
TCTGGTTGCTCGTCGCCCTTGGGCGGCTTCCTAATCGACGACGCACCGGCTGCCGGCGGTTGCCGGGATT
CTTTGCGGATTCGATCAGCGGCCGCTTGCCACGATTCACCGGGGCGTGCTTCTGCCTCGATGCGTTGCCG
CTGGGCGGCCTGCGCGGCCTTCAACTTCTCCACCAGGTCATCACCCAGCGCCGCGCCGATTTGTACCGGG
CCGGATGGTTTGCGACCGCTCACGCCGATTCCTCGGGCTTGGGGGTTCCAGTGCCATTGCAGGGCCGGCA
GACAACCCAGCCGCTTACGCCTGGCCAACCGCCCGTTCCTCCACACATGGGGCATTCCACGGCGTCGGTG
CCTGGTTGTTCTTGATTTTCCATGCCGCCTCCTTTAGCCGCTAAAATTCATCTACTCATTTATTCATTTG
CTCATTTACTCTGGTAGCTGCGCGATGTATTCAGATAGCAGCTCGGTAATGGTCTTGCCTTGGCGTACCG
CGTACATCTTCAGCTTGGTGTGATCCTCCGCCGGCAACTGAAAGTTGACCCGCTTCATGGCTGGCGTGTC
TGCCAGGCTGGCCAACGTTGCAGCCTTGCTGCTGCGTGCGCTCGGACGGCCGGCACTTAGCGTGTTTGTG
CTTTTGCTCATTTTCTCTTTACCTCATTAACTCAAATGAGTTTTGATTTAATTTCAGCGGCCAGCGCCTG
GACCTCGCGGGCAGCGTCGCCCTCGGGTTCTGATTCAAGAACGGTTGTGCCGGCGGCGGCAGTGCCTGGG
TAGCTCACGCGCTGCGTGATACGGGACTCAAGAATGGGCAGCTCGTACCCGGCCAGCGCCTCGGCAACCT
CACCGCCGATGCGCGTGCCTTTGATCGCCCGCGACACGACAAAGGCCGCTTGTAGCCTTCCATCCGTGAC
CTCAATGCGCTGCTTAACCAGCTCCACCAGGTCGGCGGTGGCCCATATGTCGTAAGGGCTTGGCTGCACC
GGAATCAGCACGAAGTCGGCTGCCTTGATCGCGGACACAGCCAAGTCCGCCGCCTGGGGCGCTCCGTCGA
TCACTACGAAGTCGCGCCGGCCGATGGCCTTCACGTCGCGGTCAATCGTCGGGCGGTCGATGCCGACAAC
GGTTAGCGGTTGATCTTCCCGCACGGCCGCCCAATCGCGGGCACTGCCCTGGGGATCGGAATCGACTAAC
AGAACATCGGCCCCGGCGAGTTGCAGGGCGCGGGCTAGATGGGTTGCGATGGTCGTCTTGCCTGACCCGC
CTTTCTGGTTAAGTACAGCGATAACCTTCATGCGTTCCCCTTGCGTATTTGTTTATTTACTCATCGCATC
ATATACGCAGCGACCGCATGACGCAAGCTGTTTTACTCAAATACACATCACCTTTTTAGACGGCGGCGCT
CGGTTTCTTCAGCGGCCAAGCTGGCCGGCCAGGCCGCCAGCTTGGCATCAGACAAACCGGCCAGGATTTC
ATGCAGCCGCACGGCTGATGGGCTGCCTGTATCGAGTGGTGATTTTGTGCCGAGCTGCCGGTCGGGGAGC
TGTTGGCTGGCTGGTGGCAGGATATATTGTGGTGTAAACAAATTGACGCTTAGACAACTTAATAACACAT
TGCGGACGTTTTTAATGTACTGGGGTGGATGCAGTGGGCCCCACTCTGTGTGCCGAATTCGGATCCGGAG
AGCGGAGAATTAAGGGAGTCACGTTATGACCCCCGCCGATGACGCGGGACAAGCCGTTTTACGTTTGGAA
CTGACAGAACCGCAACGTTGAAGGAGCCACTCAGCCGCGGGTTTCTGGAGTTTAATGAGCTAAGCACATA
CGTCAGAAACCATTATTGCGCGTTCAAAAGTCGCCTAAGGTCACTATCAGCTAGCAAATATTTCTTGTCA
AAAATGCTCCACTGACGTTCCATAAATTCCCCTCGGTATCCAATTAGAGTCTCATATTCACTCTCAATCC
AAATAATCTGCACCGGATCTGGATCGTTTCGCATGATTGAACAAGATGGATTGCACGCAGGTTCTCCGGC
CGCTTGGGTGGAGAGGCTATTCGGCTATGACTGGGCACAACAGACAATCGGCTGCTCTGATGCCGCCGTG
TTCCGGCTGTCAGCGCAGGGGCGCCCGGTTCTTTTTGTCAAGACCGACCTGTCCGGTGCCCTGAATGAAC
TCCAGGACGAGGCAGCGCGGCTATCGTGGCTGGCCACGACGGGCGTTCCTTGCGCAGCTGTGCTCGACGT
TGTCACTGAAGCGGGAAGGGACTGGCTGCTATTGGGCGAAGTGCCGGGGCAGGATCTCCTGTCATCTCAC
CTTGCTCCTGCCGAGAAAGTATCCATCATGGCTGATGCAATGCGGCGGCTGCATACGCTTGATCCGGCTA
CCTGCCCATTCGACCACCAAGCGAAACATCGCATCGAGCGAGCACGTACTCGGATGGAAGCCGGTCTTGT
CGATCAGGATGATCTGGACGAAGAGCATCAGGGGCTCGCGCCAGCCGAACTGTTCGCCAGGCTCAAGGCG
CGTATGCCCGACGGCGAGGATCTCGTCGTGACTCATGGCGATGCCTGCTTGCCGAATATCATGGTGGAAA
ATGGCCGCTTTTCTGGATTCATCGACTGTGGCCGGCTGGGTGTGGCGGACCGCTATCAGGACATAGCGTT
GGCTACCCGTGATATTGCTGAAGAGCTTGGCGGCGAATGGGCTGACCGCTTCCTCGTGCTTTACGGTATC
GCCGCTCCCGATTCGCAGCGCATCGCCTTCTATCGCCTTCTTGACGAGTTCTTCTGAGCGGGTCTGGATC
TAGAGTCAAGCAGATCGTTCAAACATTTGGCAATAAAGTTTCTTAAGATTGAATCCTGTTGCCGGTCTTG
CGATGATTATCATATAATTTCTGTTGAATTACGTTAAGCATGTAATAATTAACATGTAATGCATGACGTT
ATTTATGAGATGGGTTTTTATGATTAGAGTCCCGCAATTATACATTTAATACGCGATAGAAAACAAAATA
TAGCGCGCAAACTAGGATAAATTATCGCGCGCGGTGTCATCTATGTTACTAGATCGACGCTGCAAGAATT
CAAGCTTGGAGGAATTCCAATCCCACAAAAATCTGAGCTTAACAGCACAGTTGCTCCTCTCAGAGCAGAA
TCGGGTATTCAACACCCTCATATCAACTACTACGTTGTGTATAACGGTCCACATGCCGGTATATACGATG
ACTGGGGTTGTACAAAGGCGGCAACAAACGGCGTTCCCGGAGTTGCACACAAGAAATTTGCCACTATTAC
AGAGGCAAGAGCAGCAGCTGACGCGTACACAACAAGTCAGCAAACAGACAGGTTGAACTTCATCCCCAAA
GGAGAAGCTCAACTCAAGCCCAAGAGCTTTGCTAAGGCCCTAACAAGCCCACCAAAGCAAAAAGCCCACT
GGCTCACGCTAGGAACCAAAAGGCCCAGCAGTGATCCAGCCCCAAAAGAGATCTCCTTTGCCCCGGAGAT
TACAATGGACGATTTCCTCTATCTTTACGATCTAGGAAGGAAGTTCGAAGGTGAAGGTGACGACACTATG
TTCACCACTGATAATGAGAAGGTTAGCCTCTTCAATTTCAGAAAGAATGCTGACCCACAGATGGTTAGAG
AGGCCTACGCAGCAAGTCTCATCAAGACGATCTACCCGAGTAACAATCTCCAGGAGATCAAATACCTTCC
CAAGAAGGTTAAAGATGCAGTCAAAAGATTCAGGACTAATTGCATCAAGAACACAGAGAAAGACATATTT
CTCAAGATCAGAAGTACTATTCCAGTATGGACGATTCAAGGCTTGCTTCATAAACCAAGGCAAGTAATAG
AGATTGGAGTCTCTAAAAAGGTAGTTCCTACTGAATCTAAGGCCATGCATGGAGTCTAAGATTCAAATCG
AGGATCTAACAGAACTCGCCGTCAAGACTGGCGAACAGTTCATACAGAGTCTTTTACGACTCAATGACAA
GAAGAAAATCTTCGTCAACATGGTGGAGCACGACACTCTGGTCTACTCCAAAAATGTCAAAGATACAGTC
TCAGAAGATCAAAGGGCTATTGAGACTTTTCAACAAAGGATAATTTCGGGAAACCTCCTCGGATTCCATT
GCCCAGCTATCTGTCACTTCATCGAAAGGACAGTAGAAAAGGAAGGTGGCTCCTACAAATGCCATCATTG
CGATAAAGGAAAGGCTATCATTCAAGATCTCTCTGCCGACAGTGGTCCCAAAGATGGACCCCCACCCACG
AGGAGCATCGTGGAAAAAGAAGAGGTTCCAACCACGTCTACAAAGCAAGTGGATTGATGTGACATCTCCA
CTGACGTAAGGGATGACGCACAATCCCACTATCCTTCGCAAGACCCTTCCTCTATATAAGGAAGTTCATT
TCATTTGGAGAGGACACGCTCGAGTATAAGAGCTCATTTTTACAACAATTACCAACAACAACAAACAACA
AACAACATTACAATTACATTTACAATTATCGATACAATGGTGGACGCTGTTGTAACAGTGTTTTTAGAGA
AAACCTTGAACATCGAAGAAGAAAAAGGCCGAACCGTATCGGACTACCGAAAACAGTTGGAAGATTTGCA
AAGCGAATTGAAATATATGCAGTCTTTTCTCAAGGATGCAGAGAGGCAGAAGAGAACTAATGAAACGTTG
CGTACTCTTGTTGCGGATTTACGAGAACTGGTTTACGAAGCTGAGGATATACTTGTGGATTGTCAGCTCG
CGGATGGTGATGATGGGAACGAGCAAAGGTCATCAAATGCGTGGCTTTCGCGGCTTCATCCTGCCCGGGT
TCCGTTGCAGTACAAGAAAAGCAAACGTTTGCAAGAGATCAATGAGAGGATAACGAAAATAAAGAGTCAA
GTAGAGCCTTATTTCGAATTCATAACGCCGAGTAATGTTGGAAGAGATAATGGAACTGATCGGTGGAGCT
CTCCGGTGTATGATCATACTCAGGTGGTTGGTTTGGAAGGAGATAAAAGAAAAATCAAGGAGTGGCTCTT
TCGATCAAACGACAGCCAGCTTTTGATAATGGCCTTTGTTGGGATGGGAGGGCTAGGTAAAACTACAATC
GCTCAAGAAGTGTTCAATGACAAAGAGATCGAACATCGTTTCGAAAGAAGGATATGGGTGTCTGTGTCCC
AGACTTTTACTGAAGAACAGATCATGAGAAGCATATTGAGGAACTTGGGGGACGCGAGTGTTGGAGATGA
TATTGGAACATTGCTGAGAAAAATCCAGCAGTATCTTTTGGGGAAAAGGTACTTGATAGTTATGGACGAT
GTATGGGACAAGAATTTGAGCTGGTGGGACAAGATCTACCAAGGACTGCCTAGAGGACAAGGAGGTAGCG
TTATCGTGACCACAAGGTCGGAATCTGTAGCGAAAAGGGTGCAAGCGAGAGACGACAAGACTCACCGTCC
AGAGCTCCTTAGTCCTGATAACAGTTGGCTGCTGTTTTGTAATGTGGCATTTGCAGCAAATGACGGTACT
TGTGAGCGTCCCGAGCTAGAGGATGTTGGCAAGGAGATTGTAACGAAATGCAAAGGTTTGCCTTTGACAA
TCAAAGCGGTTGGTGGGTTACTTCTGTGCAAAGACCATGTCTATCATGAATGGAGACGAATTGCAGAGCA
TTTTCAGGATGAGCTAAGAGGAAACACTTCTGAAACTGACAATGTTATGTCATCTCTGCAGTTGAGCTAC
GATGAACTCCCTTCCCACCTTAAGTCGTGCATTCTCACGCTTTCGCTCTATCCAGAGGACTGTGTTATAC
CAAAACAACAACTAGTACATGGATGGATCGGAGAAGGTTTTGTCATGTGGAGAAACGGAAGATCTGCAAC
TGAATCTGGAGAGGACTGCTTTTCCGGGCTCACAAACAGGTGTCTAATAGAAGTTGTAGACAAAACCTAT
AGCGGAACCATCATCACTTGCAAGATTCATGACATGGTTCGTGATTTGGTGATCGATATAGCCAAGAAGG
ATTCGTTCTCTAACCCGGAAGGCCTCAACTGTCGTCACCTTGGGATTAGTGGAAACTTTGATGAGAAGCA
GATCAAAGTTAACCATAAGCTGAGAGGCGTAGTGTCAACAACTAAGACAGGTGAAGTGAACAAGCTCAAC
TCAGACTTAGCTAAGAAATTCACAGACTGCAAATATCTTCGGGTTCTCGATATCTCGAAATCCATATTTG
ATGCTCCTCTGTCTGAGATTTTGGATGAGATTGCAAGCCTTCAACACTTAGCATGTCTTAGTTTGAGCAA
CACACATCCGTTGATCCAGTTTCCTCGTTCCATGGAAGATCTCCACAACCTTCAGATTCTAGACGCAAGC
TACTGTCAGAATCTGAAACAACTTCAACCTTGCATCGTCTTGTTCAAGAAACTCCTTGTACTTGACATGA
CGAACTGTGGATCCCTTGAATGCTTCCCCAAGGGTATCGGAAGTCTCGTGAAGCTCGAAGTTCTGTTGGG
ATTTAAGCCAGCCAGGTCCAACAATGGGTGCAAGCTCAGTGAAGTGAAAAATCTCACAAACCTTCGGAAA
CTTGGTCTTTCTCTGACTCGTGGCGATCAGATAGAAGAGGAGGAGCTTGATTCTTTGATAAACCTAAGCA
AGCTGATGTCCATTTCGATCAACTGCTATGATAGCTACGGCGATGATCTCATAACCAAAATAGACGCCCT
TACTCCTCCACACCAGCTCCATGAGCTTTCTCTACAATTCTATCCTGGAAAGTCGAGTCCATCGTGGTTG
AGTCCTCACAAGCTTCCGATGTTGAGGTACATGTCAATATGTTCAGGTAATTTGGTGAAAATGCAGGAAC
CATTCTGGGGAAACGAGAATACTCACTGGAGAATTGAAGGTTTAATGTTAAGTTCATTGTCGGACCTAGA
CATGGACTGGGAAGTGCTGCAACAGTCAATGCCGTACCTGAGGACCGTGACCGCAAACTGGTGTCCAGAG
CTAGAGTCTTTCGCGATTGAAGATGTTGGCTTTAGAGGCGGAGTGTGGATGAAAACACCATTGCACAGAA
CCGGTTCGGAACAAAAGTTGATCTCTGAAGAGGACCTTGAGCAGAAATTGATCTCTGAGGAAGATCTTGA
GCAGAAGCTTATCTCAGAGGAGGATTTGGAGCAAAAACTTATTTCTGAAGAGGACCTTTGAGCTTGTCCT
GCTTTAATGAGATATGCGAGAAGCCTATGATCGCATGATATTTGCTTTCAATTCTGTTGTGCACGTTGTA
AAAAACCTGAGCATGTGTAGCTCAGATCCTTACCGCCGGTTTCGGTTCATTCTAATGAATATATCACCCG
TTACTATCGTATTTTTATGAATAATATTCTCCGTTCAATTTACTGATTGTACCCTACTACTTATATGTAC
AATATTAAAATGAAAACAATATATTGTGCTGAATAGGTTTATAGCGACATCTATGATAGAGCGCCACAAT
AACAAACAATTGCGTTTTATTATTACAAATCCAATTTTAAAAAAAGCGGCAGAACCGGTCAAACCTAAAA
GACTGATTACATAAATCTTATTCAAATTTCAAAAGTGCCCCAGGGGCTAGTATCTACGACACACCGAGCG
GCGAACTAATAACGCTCACTGAAGGGAACTCCGGTTCCCCGCCGGCGCGCATGGGTGAGATTCCTTGAAG
TTGAGTATTGGCCGTCCGCTCTACCGAAAGTTACGGGCACCATTCAACCCGGTCCAGCACGGCGGCCGGG
TAACCGACTTGCTGCCCCGAGAATTATGCAGCATTTTTTTGGTGTATGTGGGCCCCAAATGAAGTGCAGG
TCAAACCTTGACAGTGACGACAAATCGTTGGGCGGGTCCAGGGCGAATTTTGCGACAACATGTCGAGGCT
CAGCAGGACCGCTACTAGAGGATGCACATGTGACCGA
Features (pLannotate 1.2.2; 19 found; start..end, strand, type, name):
     32..56      +  misc_feature   RB T-DNA repeat: right border repeat from nopaline C58 T-DNA
    179..767     -  rep_origin     ori: high-copy-number ColE1/pMB1/pBR322/pUC origin of replication
    938..1732    -  CDS            KanR: aminoglycoside phosphotransferase; aphA-3; confers resistance to kanamycin
   1733..1837    -  promoter       AmpR promoter: bla
   1854..1914    -  rep_origin     oriV (fragment): incP origin of replication
   2120..2314    -  rep_origin     pVS1 oriV: origin of replication for the Pseudomonas plasmid pVS1 (Heeb et al., 2000)
   2380..3453    -  CDS            pVS1 RepA: replication protein from the Pseudomonas plasmid pVS1 (Heeb et al., 2000)
   3882..4511    -  CDS            pVS1 StaA: stability protein from the Pseudomonas plasmid pVS1 (Heeb et al., 2000)
   4775..4799    +  misc_feature   LB T-DNA repeat: left border repeat from nopaline C58 T-DNA
   5009..5192    +  promoter       NOS promoter: nopaline synthase promoter NOS promoter
   5213..6004    +  CDS            neo: KKA2_KLEPN - Also known as kan, nptII. Experimental evidence at protein level: Swiss-Prot protein existence level 1. Resistance to kanamycin, neomycin, paromomycin, ribostamycin, butirosin and gentamicin B. From Klebsiella pneumoniae.
   6033..6285    +  terminator     NOS terminator: nopaline synthase terminator and poly(A) signal
   6311..7117    +  CDS            IBMP_CAMVB (fragment): Experimental evidence at protein level: Swiss-Prot protein existence level 1. Enhances the ribosomal termination-reinitiation event leading to the translation of major open reading frames on the polycistronic viral RNAs. From Cauliflower mosaic virus (strain Bari 1) (CaMV).
   7301..7646    +  promoter       CaMV 35S promoter: strong constitutive promoter from cauliflower mosaic virus
   7598..7644    +  promoter       minimal CaMV 35S promoter: minimal 35S promoter from cauliflower mosaic virus
   7675..7728    +  misc_feature   TMV Ω: translational enhancer from the tobacco mosaic virus 5'-leader sequence (Gallie et al., 1988)
   7737..10292   +  CDS            RPP13L4: R13L4_ARATH - Also known as ZAR1 From Arabidopsis thaliana (Mouse-ear cress).
  10299..10321   +  CDS            13xMyc (fragment): 13 tandem Myc epitope tags
  10429..11136   +  terminator     OCS terminator: octopine synthase terminator
