[The description below was written by a language model from this plasmid's Addgene catalogue record and pLannotate feature annotations shown in this document.]
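Description:
pZA27 is an 11.2 kb binary T-DNA vector for expressing a mutant, epitope-tagged form of the Arabidopsis thaliana NLR immune receptor ZAR1 (HOPZ-ACTIVATED RESISTANCE 1, also annotated as RPP13L4) in plants. It is built on the Golden Gate-compatible backbone pICH86988. The backbone carries a high-copy ColE1/pUC-type origin for propagation in E. coli and the pVS1 replication and stability functions (oriV, RepA, StaA), which support maintenance in Agrobacterium. A small incP oriV fragment is also annotated. Bacterial selection is by kanamycin, through an aphA-3 aminoglycoside phosphotransferase gene driven by the bla promoter.

Between the nopaline-type left and right border repeats lie two plant expression units. The first is a plant selection cassette, with the NOS promoter driving nptII (neo) and ending in the NOS terminator, which confers kanamycin resistance on transformed plant cells. The second is the payload: a CaMV 35S promoter followed by the TMV Ω translational enhancer leader, the ZAR1 coding sequence carrying the L17E substitution, a C-terminal 4xMyc tag and the OCS terminator. The annotation software picks up the tag only as a fragment of a longer Myc repeat. It also labels the region upstream of the core 35S promoter as a fragment of a CaMV coding sequence, which probably reflects extended viral sequence flanking the promoter rather than an intended open reading frame.

The record gives the purpose as in planta expression of ZAR1 L17E-4xMyc. The plasmid belongs to a vector toolkit for studying the ZAR1 resistosome in Nicotiana benthamiana, and the Myc tag allows immunodetection of the protein. The record does not describe the functional consequence of the L17E mutation.
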