Addgene plasmid #158505: pZA27
Purpose: In planta gene expression of Golden gate compatible A. thaliana ZAR1 L17E-4xMyc. Km plant selection marker.
Depositing lab: Sophien Kamoun. Depositing organization: Sainsbury Laboratory, Norwich. Publication: A vector system for fast-forward studies of the HOPZ-ACTIVATED RESISTANCE1 (ZAR1) resistosome in the model plant Nicotiana benthamiana. Harant A, Pai H, Sakai T, Kamoun S, Adachi H. Plant Physiol. 2022 Jan 20;188(1):70-80. doi: 10.1093/plphys/kiab471. PubMed 34633454.
Backbone
  Vector backbone: pICH86988
  Backbone manufacturer: https://www.addgene.org/48076/
  Vector type: Plant Expression
Growth in bacteria
  Bacterial resistance: Kanamycin, 50 μg/mL
  Growth temperature: 37°C
  Growth strain: DH5alpha
  Copy number: High Copy
Gene/Insert
  Gene/Insert name: ZAR1-4xMyc
  Species: A. thaliana (mustard weed)
  Mutation: L17E
  Entrez Gene: ZAR1 (a.k.a. HOPZ-ACTIVATED RESISTANCE 1, ZAR1)
  Tag / fusion protein: 4xMyc (C terminal on insert)
  Cloning method: Restriction Enzyme; 5′ cloning site Unknown (unknown if destroyed)
Terms and licenses: Academic/Nonprofit Terms; Industry Terms: Not Available to Industry
How to cite: pZA27 was a gift from Sophien Kamoun (Addgene plasmid # 158505 ; http://n2t.net/addgene:158505 ; RRID:Addgene_158505)
